>Addgene plasmid #146042 | pAc5.1B-EGFP-DmTral-D30KT35A_C | depositor full sequence | sequence record 288487 | Full Sequence
CTTCAAGGAATTAATTCTATATTCTAAAAACACAAATGATACTTCTAAAAAAAATCATGAATGGCATCAA
CTCTGAATCAAATCTTTGCAGATGCACCTACTTCTCATTTCCACTGTCACATCATTTTTCCAGATCTCGC
TGCCTGTTATGTGGCCCACAAACCAAGACACGTTTTATGGCCATTAAAGCTGGCTGATCGTCGCCAAACA
CCAAATACATATCAATATGTACATTCGAGAAAGAAGCGATCAAAGAAGCGTCTTCGGGCGAGTAGGAGAA
TGCGGAGGAGAAGGAGAACGAGCTGATCTAGTATCTCTCCACAATCCAATGCCAACTGACCAACTGGCCA
TATTCGGAGCAATTTGAAGCCAATTTCCATCGCCTGGCGATCGCTCCATTCTTGGCTATATGTTTTTCAC
CGTTCCCGGGGCCATTTTCAAAGACTCGTCGGTAAGATAAGATTGTGTCACTCGCTGTCTCTCTTCATTT
GTCGAAGAATGCTGAGGAATTTCGCGATGACGTCGGCGAGTATTTTGAAGAATGAGAATAATTTGTATTT
ATACGAAAATCAGTTAGTGGAATTTTCTACAAAAACATGTTATCTATAGATAATTTTGTTGCAAAATATG
TTGACTATGACAAAGATTGTATGTATATACCTTTAATGTATTCTCATTTTCTTATGTATTTATAATGGCA
ATGATGATACTGATGATATTTTAAGATGATGCCAGACCACAGGCTGATTTCTGCGTCTTTTGCCGAACGC
AGTGCATGTGCGGTTGTTGTTTTTTGGAATAGTTTCAATTTTCGGACTGTCCGCTTTGATTTCAGTTTCT
TGGCTTATTCAAAAAGCAAAGTAAAGCCAAAAAAGCGAGATGGCAATACCAAATGCGGCAAAACGGTAGT
GGAAGGAAAGGGGTGCGGGGCAGCGGAAGGAAGGGTGGGGCGGGGCGTGGCGGGGTCTGTGGCTGGGCGC
GACGTCACCGACGTTGGAGCCACTCCTTTGACCATGTGTGCGTGTGTGTATTATTCGTGTCTCGCCACTC
GCCGGTTGTTTTTTTCTTTTTATCTCGCTCTCTCTAGCGCCATCTCGTACGCATGCTCAACGCACCGCAT
GTTGCCGTGTCCTTTATGCGTCATTTTGGCTCGAAATAGGCAATTATTTAAACAAAGATTAGTCAACGAA
AACGCTAAAATAAATAAGTCTACAATATGGTTACTTATTGCCATGTGTGTGCAGCCAACGATAGCAACAA
AAGCAACAACACAGTGGCTTTCCCTCTTTCACTTTTTGTTTGCAAGCGCGTGCGAGCAAGACGGCACGAC
CGGCAAACGCAATTACGCTGACAAAGAGCAGACGAAGTTTTGGCCGAAAAACATCAAGGCGCCTGATACG
AATGCATTTGCAATAACAATTGCGATATTTAATATTGTTTATGAAGCTGTTTGACTTCAAAACACACAAA
AAAAAAAATAAAACAAATTATTTGAAAGAGAATTAGGAATCGGACAGCTTATCGTTACGGGCTAACAGCA
CACCGAGACGAAATAGCTTACCTGACGTCACAGCCTCTGGAAGAACTGCCGCCAAGCAGAGAGAGAGAGA
AAAAGAGGGAGAGCAGCTTAGACCGCATGTGCTTGTGTGTGAGGCGTCTCTCTCTTCGTCTCCTGTTTGC
GCAAACGCATAGACTGCACTGAGAAAATCGATTACCTATTTTTTATGAATGAATATTTGCACTATTACTA
TTCAAAACTATTAAGATAGCAATCACATTCAATAGCCAAATACTATACCACCTGAGCGATGCAACGAAAT
GATCAATTTGAGCAAAAATGCTGCATATTTAGGACGGCATCATTATAGAAATGCTTCTTGCTGTGTACTT
TTCTCTCGTCTGGCAGCTGTTTCGCCGTTATTGTTAAAACCGGCTTAAGTTAGGTGTGTTTTCTACGACT
AGTGATGCCCCTACTAGAAGATGTGTGTTGCACAAATGTCCCTGAATAACCAATTTGAAGTGCAGATAGC
AGTAAACGTAAGCTAATATGAATATTATTTAACTGTAATGTTTTAATATCGCTGGACATTACTAATAAAC
CCACTATAAACACATGTACATATGTATGTTTTGGCATACAATGAGTAGTTGGGGAAAAAATGTGTAAAAG
CACCGTGACCATCACAGCATAAAGATAACCAGCTGAAGTATCGAATATGAGTAACCCCCAAATTGAATCA
CATGCCGCAACTGATAGGACCCATGGAAGTACACTCTTCATGGCGATATACAAGACACACACAAGCACGA
ACACCCAGTTGCGGAGGAAATTCTCCGTAAATGAAAACCCAATCGGCGAACAATTCATACCCATATATGG
TAAAAGTTTTGAACGCGACTTGAGAGCGGAGAGCATTGCGGCTGATAAGGTTTTAGCGCTAAGCGGGCTT
TATAAAACGGGCTGCGGGACCAGTTTTCATATCACTACCGTTTGAGTTCTTGTGCTGTGTGGATACTCCT
CCCGACACAAAGCCGCTCCATCAGCCAGCAGTCGTCTAATCCAGAGACCCCGGATCGGGGTACCAACATG
GTGAGCAAGGGCGAGGAGCTGTTCACCGGGGTGGTGCCCATCCTGGTCGAGCTGGACGGCGACGTAAACG
GCCACAAGTTCAGCGTGTCCGGCGAGGGCGAGGGCGATGCCACCTACGGCAAGCTGACCCTGAAGTTCAT
CTGCACCACCGGCAAGCTGCCCGTGCCCTGGCCCACCCTCGTGACCACCCTGACCTACGGCGTGCAGTGC
TTCAGCCGCTACCCCGACCACATGAAGCAGCACGACTTCTTCAAGTCCGCCATGCCCGAAGGCTACGTCC
AGGAGCGCACCATCTTCTTCAAGGACGACGGCAACTACAAGACCCGCGCCGAGGTGAAGTTCGAGGGCGA
CACCCTGGTGAACCGCATCGAGCTGAAGGGCATCGACTTCAAGGAGGACGGCAACATCCTGGGGCACAAG
CTGGAGTACAACTACAACAGCCACAACGTCTATATCATGGCCGACAAGCAGAAGAACGGCATCAAGGTGA
ACTTCAAGATCCGCCACAACATCGAGGACGGCAGCGTGCAGCTCGCCGACCACTACCAGCAGAACACCCC
CATCGGCGACGGCCCCGTGCTGCTGCCCGACAACCACTACCTGAGCACCCAGTCCGCCCTGAGCAAAGAC
CCCAACGAGAAGCGCGATCACATGGTCCTGCTGGAGTTCGTGACCGCCGCCGGGATCACTCTCGGCATGG
ACGAGCTGTACAAGCCAAGCTTGAATTCTATGAGCGGGGGATTACCGGAGTTGGGCTCCAAAATCAGCCT
CATTTCCAAGGCGGACATTCGATACGAGGGCCGCCTGTACACGGTGAAGCCGCAGGAGTGCGCGATTGCG
CTCTCGAGTGTGCGATCCTTCGGTACAGAAGATCGGGACACCCAGTTCCAGATAGCGCCGCAATCGCAGA
TCTACGACTACATCCTCTTCCGTGGCTCGGACATCAAGGACATTCGCGTTGTCAACAACCACACGCTGCC
GCACCACAATGACCCGGCGATCATGCAGGCGCAGCTCCAGAACGGACCGCCCCAGATGCCGCAGCACTTC
CCCATGCCCAGCGGGATGAGCGGTCCGCCGCAGCAGCAACAGGTGCCGTCGCAGCAACCGCCCCAGATGC
CAAGCGGTGGAGGCAGTGGTGGTGCTGGTGGAGCAGGAGCTCCTGGCGGCGGCGGACCCGGCTACGGCAA
TGGCAATCCGTTCGGCAACCTCGGCGGTCCCAATCTGGCCAACATGGTGGGCAATGCGGGCGGATCGCTT
GCACCCGGTTCCGGTGCTCCGGGCAGCGGACCCTTCATGCACATCGGTGGCAATCAGCAGCAACCGAAGC
CCCAGCAGCAGAAACAGCCAAACATGCTGGCCGGTGCCTCGCGATCGACGACGCCCATTAGCCTGATTGT
GAGTCCCACGGCGGAGCTGACTCAGCAGCAGCAGCTGCACCAGCAACAGAACGCTGGCCAGGGTGGCAAC
GGACGCGATGCAGGACATAAGCGCCAGAACCACCAGCAGCAACAGAATCAGCAGCATCAGCAACGTGGCG
GACCCAGCCACAACAATATGCAGCATCAGCAGCAACGAGGCGGCGGCAGTGGAACGGACTTCTATAACCA
GCAGCGGGATCGTCGGGACTCCGGACGTCAAATGGACAACAACTATAGCAACAACTACAACAACAATAAT
AATAATCAGCGCAATCGCGGCGGCGGCAACGGAATGCAACAGCAGCAGCGAGGAGGAAACGGCGGCAGCG
GCGGCGGCGGTGGAAACGGAGGTGGAAACAACCCGGCCTGGAACATGCATCGCGGCAACCAGAACTCGAA
CAACATGATGAACATGCGCAACCGCGGCATGGGATCCCGCGGCCCCATGCGACCCAATCAGGGCTATCGT
CCGCAGTCGGCCAATAATCAGAACAAGCCGCGGAACAAGATCAAGTTCGAGGGCGACTTCGATTTCGAGC
AGGCAAACAACAAGTTCGAGGAACTGCGCTCCCAACTGGCCAAGCTCAAGGTGGCCGAGGATGGTGCACC
CAAGCCAGCCACCAATGCAACGGCCGCCACTGCAACTGCAACCAATGAGCAGGTGGGTGAGAAGGTTGAA
GGCGTTCACACACTGAATGGCGAGACCGACAAGAAGGATGATTCTGGCAACGAGACCGGCGCTGGAGAGC
ACGAGCCTGAGGAGGATGATGTTGCTGTGTGCTACGACAAGACCAAATCGTTCTTCGACAACATCTCGTG
CGAGGCTGCCCAGGATCGCAGCAAGAACAAGAAGAACGATTGGCGCCAGGAGCGCAAGTTGAACACGGAG
ACCTTCGGAGTGTCCTCCACACGACGTGGCAGTTACCGCGGACGCAACCAATACTACAACAATAATGGCA
ACGGCGGCATTAACTCGGGATATGGAGGAGCGCCAGGCTACAACAGGAACAATTATCGCATGGGTGGCGG
CGGCGGAAACTTCCGAAACAGGAGCAACAATCGCAACAACGGCGGCGGTCGTGGCGGAAACGGAATGCCA
AACATCACCAATGGCAACACGGCTGCTGCGCTGAAGGCGGCCAACAATGCTGCTGGCCACGGATCCAATG
CCACGGACTCCAGTGCACCAAATGCCACAACCGCGACGACAAAGTCGACGTCCCTCTTGCCAGAGCAGAC
GCAACAGGTGGCGGCAGTTTCACAATAGGCGGCCGCTCGAGTCTAGAGGGCCCGCGGTTCGAAGGTAAGC
CTATCCCTAACCCTCTCCTCGGTCTCGATTCTACGCGTACCGGTCATCATCACCATCACCATTGAGTTTA
AACCCGCTGATCAGCCTCGACTGTGCCTTCTAAGGCCTGAGCTCGCTGATCAGCCTCGATCGAGGATCCA
GACATGATAAGATACATTGATGAGTTTGGACAAACCACAACTAGAATGCAGTGAAAAAAATGCTTTATTT
GTGAAATTTGTGATGCTATTGCTTTATTTGTAACCATTATAAGCTGCAATAAACAAGTTAACAACAACAA
TTGCATTCATTTTATGTTTCAGGTTCAGGGGGAGGTGTGGGAGGTTTTTTAAAGCAAGTAAAACCTCTAC
AAATGTGGTATGGCTGATTATGATCAGTCGACCGATGCCCTTGAGAGCCTTCAACCCAGTCAGCTCCTTC
CGGTGGGCGCGGGGCATGACTATCGTCGCCGCACTTATGACTGTCTTCTTTATCATGCAACTCGTAGGAC
AGGTGCCGGCAGCGCTCTGGGTCATTTTCGGCGAGGACCGCTTTCGCTGGAGCGCGACGATGATCGGCCT
GTCGCTTGCGGTATTCGGAATCTTGCACGCCCTCGCTCAAGCCTTCGTCACTGGTCCCGCCACCAAACGT
TTCGGCGAGAAGCAGGCCATTATCGCCGGCATGGCGGCCGACGCGCTGGGCTACGTCTTGCTGGCGTTCG
CGACGCGAGGCTGGATGGCCTTCCCCATTATGATTCTTCTCGCTTCCGGCGGCATCGGGATGCCCGCGTT
GCAGGCCATGCTGTCCAGGCAGGTAGATGACGACCATCAGGGACAGCTTCAAGGATCGCTCGCGGCTCTT
ACCAGCCAGCAAAAGGCCAGGAACCGTAAAAAGGCCGCGTTGCTGGCGTTTTTCCATAGGCTCCGCCCCC
CTGACGAGCATCACAAAAATCGACGCTCAAGTCAGAGGTGGCGAAACCCGACAGGACTATAAAGATACCA
GGCGTTTCCCCCTGGAAGCTCCCTCGTGCGCTCTCCTGTTCCGACCCTGCCGCTTACCGGATACCTGTCC
GCCTTTCTCCCTTCGGGAAGCGTGGCGCTTTCTCAATGCTCACGCTGTAGGTATCTCAGTTCGGTGTAGG
TCGTTCGCTCCAAGCTGGGCTGTGTGCACGAACCCCCCGTTCAGCCCGACCGCTGCGCCTTATCCGGTAA
CTATCGTCTTGAGTCCAACCCGGTAAGACACGACTTATCGCCACTGGCAGCAGCCACTGGTAACAGGATT
AGCAGAGCGAGGTATGTAGGCGGTGCTACAGAGTTCTTGAAGTGGTGGCCTAACTACGGCTACACTAGAA
GGACAGTATTTGGTATCTGCGCTCTGCTGAAGCCAGTTACCTTCGGAAAAAGAGTTGGTAGCTCTTGATC
CGGCAAACAAACCACCGCTGGTAGCGGTGGTTTTTTTGTTTGCAAGCAGCAGATTACGCGCAGAAAAAAA
GGATCTCAAGAAGATCCTTTGATCTTTTCTACGGGGTCTGACGCTCAGTGGAACGAAAACTCACGTTAAG
GGATTTTGGTCATGAGATTATCAAAAAGGATCTTCACCTAGATCCTTTTAAATTAAAAATGAAGTTTTAA
ATCAATCTAAAGTATATATGAGTAAACTTGGTCTGACAGTTACCAATGCTTAATCAGTGAGGCACCTATC
TCAGCGATCTGTCTATTTCGTTCATCCATAGTTGCCTGACTCCCCGTCGTGTAGATAACTACGATACGGG
AGGGCTTACCATCTGGCCCCAGTGCTGCAATGATACCGCGAGACCCACGCTCACCGGCTCCAGATTTATC
AGCAATAAACCAGCCAGCCGGAAGGGCCGAGCGCAGAAGTGGTCCTGCAACTTTATCCGCCTCCATCCAG
TCTATTAATTGTTGCCGGGAAGCTAGAGTAAGTAGTTCGCCAGTTAATAGTTTGCGCAACGTTGTTGCCA
TTGCTGCAGGCATCGTGGTGTCACGCTCGTCGTTTGGTATGGCTTCATTCAGCTCCGGTTCCCAACGATC
AAGGCGAGTTACATGATCCCCCATGTTGTGCAAAAAAGCGGTTAGCTCCTTCGGTCCTCCGATCGTTGTC
AGAAGTAAGTTGGCCGCAGTGTTATCACTCATGGTTATGGCAGCACTGCATAATTCTCTTACTGTCATGC
CATCCGTAAGATGCTTTTCTGTGACTGGTGAGTACTCAACCAAGTCATTCTGAGAATAGTGTATGCGGCG
ACCGAGTTGCTCTTGCCCGGCGTCAACACGGGATAATACCGCGCCACATAGCAGAACTTTAAAAGTGCTC
ATCATTGGAAAACGTTCTTCGGGGCGAAAACTCTCAAGGATCTTACCGCTGTTGAGATCCAGTTCGATGT
AACCCACTCGTGCACCCAACTGATCTTCAGCATCTTTTACTTTCACCAGCGTTTCTGGGTGAGCAAAAAC
AGGAAGGCAAAATGCCGCAAAAAAGGGAATAAGGGCGACACGGAAATGTTGAATACTCATACTCTTCCTT
TTTCAATATTATTGAAGCATTTATCAGGGTTATTGTCTCATGAGCGGATACATATTTGAATGTATTTAGA
AAAATAAACAAATAGGGGTTCCGCGCACATTTCCCCGAAAAGTGCCACCTGACGTCTAAGAAACCATTAT
TATCATGACATTAACCTATAAAAATAGGCGTATCACGAGGCCCTTTCGT
Features (pLannotate 1.2.2; 11 found; start..end, strand, type, name):
     56..2568    +  promoter       Ac5 promoter: Drosophila melanogaster actin 5C promoter
   2588..3304    +  CDS            EGFP: EGFP is a basic (constitutively fluorescent) green fluorescent protein published in 1996, derived from Aequorea victoria. It is reported to be a rapidly-maturing weak dimer with moderate acid sensitivity.
   3320..3607    +  CDS            Lsm14a (fragment): LS14A_MOUSE - Also known as Fam61a, Rap55a. Experimental evidence at protein level: Swiss-Prot protein existence level 1. Essential for formation of P-bodies, cytoplasmic structures that provide storage sites for translationally inactive mRNAs and protect them from degradation. Acts as a repressor of mRNA translation. May play a role in mitotic spindle assembly. From Mus musculus (Mouse).
   4520..4939    +  CDS            Lsm14a (fragment): LS14A_MOUSE - Also known as Fam61a, Rap55a. Experimental evidence at protein level: Swiss-Prot protein existence level 1. Essential for formation of P-bodies, cytoplasmic structures that provide storage sites for translationally inactive mRNAs and protect them from degradation. Acts as a repressor of mRNA translation. May play a role in mitotic spindle assembly. From Mus musculus (Mouse).
   5314..5355    +  CDS            V5 tag: epitope tag from simian virus 5
   5455..5589    -  polyA_signal   SV40 poly(A) signal: SV40 polyadenylation signal
   5612..5696    -  CDS            large T antigen (fragment): large T antigen from SV40 (simian virus 40)
   5697..6167    +  CDS            TcR (fragment): tetracycline efflux protein; tet; confers resistance to tetracycline
   6211..6799    -  rep_origin     ori: high-copy-number ColE1/pMB1/pBR322/pUC origin of replication
   6970..7830    -  CDS            AmpR: β-lactamase; bla; confers resistance to ampicillin, carbenicillin, and related antibiotics
   7831..7935    -  promoter       AmpR promoter: bla
