[The description below was written by a language model from this plasmid's Addgene catalogue record and pLannotate feature annotations shown in this document.]
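Description:
pAc5.1B-EGFP-DmTral-D30KT35A_C is an insect-cell expression plasmid of about 8.0 kb that produces a mutant form of Drosophila melanogaster Trailer Hitch (Tral, also called LSm15 or CG10686) fused to EGFP. The catalogue lists the backbone as unknown, although the name and the annotated parts are consistent with a pAc5.1-type vector. In bacteria it is maintained through a ColE1/pUC-family origin and selected with ampicillin via the β-lactamase gene and its own promoter. The record describes it as low copy, even though the annotation tool labels the origin as a high-copy type. A short tetracycline-resistance fragment and a piece of SV40 large T antigen sequence are also annotated; as fragments, they are presumably nonfunctional backbone remnants.

Expression is driven by the constitutive Drosophila actin 5C promoter, which is followed directly by the EGFP coding sequence and then the Tral open reading frame, giving an N-terminally EGFP-tagged protein. The annotation software marks two stretches of the insert as fragments of mouse Lsm14a. This reflects homology between Tral and its mammalian relative rather than the presence of mouse sequence. A V5 epitope tag is annotated downstream of the insert, but the record does not say whether it is in frame and translated. An SV40 polyadenylation signal is annotated on the reverse strand further downstream.

As the name indicates, the insert carries the D30K and T35A substitutions. The depositor also notes two silent changes and a Q279H difference relative to the reference sequence. The associated study examined how Trailer Hitch and EDC3 bind DCP1 and Me31B in distinct complexes, so the construct presumably serves to test the mutant's interactions or localisation in fly cells.
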