Addgene plasmid #146042: pAc5.1B-EGFP-DmTral-D30KT35A_C
Purpose: Insect Expression of DmTral-D30KT35A
Depositing lab: Elisa Izaurralde. Depositing organization: Max Planck Institute for Developmental Biology. Publication: Similar modes of interaction enable Trailer Hitch and EDC3 to associate with DCP1 and Me31B in distinct protein complexes. Tritschler F, Eulalio A, Helms S, Schmidt S, Coles M, Weichenrieder O, Izaurralde E, Truffault V. Mol Cell Biol. 2008 Nov . 28(21):6695-708. 10.1128/MCB.00759-08 PubMed 18765641.
Backbone
  Vector backbone: Unknown
  Vector type: Insect Expression
Growth in bacteria
  Bacterial resistance: Ampicillin, 100 μg/mL
  Growth temperature: 37°C
  Growth strain: DH5alpha
  Copy number: Low Copy
Gene/Insert
  Gene/Insert name: DmTral-D30KT35A (alt names: Trailer Hitch; Dm LSm27)
  Species: D. melanogaster (fly)
  Mutation: two silent mutations A198C, A387G and a mutation G837T:Q279H compared to the sequence given by: NCBI:NM_140328.4 or UniProt Q9VTZ0.
  Entrez Gene: tral (a.k.a. Dmel_CG10686, BEST:GH08269, CG10686, DmLSm15, Dmel\CG10686, LSm15, Lsm15, Scd6p, TRAL, Tral, anon-EST:Posey139, anon-WO0172774.89, anon-WO02059370.24, p67, p70)
  Cloning method: Unknown
Terms and licenses: Academic/Nonprofit Terms; Industry Terms: Not Available to Industry
Depositor comments: Plasmids from this collection were made available to the research community and donated after the lab closed. Please note that the sequence provided by the depositing laboratory may be theoretical/predicted or based on Sanger sequencing results. There may be discrepancies between sequencing results obtained by Addgene and the depositor sequence. If an Addgene verified sequence is not available, please contact before placing your order to request that our lab fully sequence the plasmid.
How to cite: pAc5.1B-EGFP-DmTral-D30KT35A_C was a gift from Elisa Izaurralde (Addgene plasmid # 146042 ; http://n2t.net/addgene:146042 ; RRID:Addgene_146042)
